Addgene plasmid #45969: pGEX-parkin WT
Depositing lab: Kalle Gehring. Depositing organization: McGill University. Publication: Structure of Parkin Reveals Mechanisms for Ubiquitin Ligase Activation. Trempe JF, Sauve V, Grenier K, Seirafi M, Tang MY, Menade M, Al-Abdul-Wahid S, Krett J, Wong K, Kozlov G, Nagar B, Fon EA, Gehring K. Science. 2013 May 9. 10.1126/science.1237908 PubMed 23661642.
Backbone
  Vector backbone: pGEX-6P-1
  Backbone manufacturer: Amersham
  Backbone size w/o insert (bp): 4966
  Total vector size (bp): 6364
  Vector type: Bacterial Expression
Growth in bacteria
  Bacterial resistance: Ampicillin, 100 μg/mL
  Growth temperature: 37°C
  Growth strain: DH5alpha
  Copy number: Low Copy
Gene/Insert
  Gene/Insert name: Parkin (alt name: PARK2)
  Species: R. norvegicus (rat)
  Insert size (bp): 1398
  Mutation: Codon usage optimized for E.coli expression
  Entrez Gene: Prkn (a.k.a. Park, Park2)
  Promoter: tac
  Tag / fusion protein: GST (N terminal on backbone)
  Cloning method: Restriction Enzyme; 5′ cloning site BamHI (not destroyed); 3′ cloning site XhoI (not destroyed)
  Sequencing primers: 5′ PGEXF; 3′ PGEXR
Resource information
  A portion of this plasmid was derived from a plasmid made by: DNAexpress (http://dnaxps.com) performed codon optimization, gene synthesis and subcloning.
Terms and licenses: Academic/Nonprofit Terms; Industry Terms: Not Available to Industry
How to cite: pGEX-parkin WT was a gift from Kalle Gehring (Addgene plasmid # 45969 ; http://n2t.net/addgene:45969 ; RRID:Addgene_45969)
