[The description below was written by a language model from this plasmid's Addgene catalogue record and pLannotate feature annotations shown in this document.]
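Description:
pGEX-parkin WT is a bacterial expression plasmid built on the pGEX-6P-1 backbone for producing full-length rat parkin (Prkn, also called PARK2) in E. coli as an N-terminal glutathione S-transferase fusion. The roughly 1.4 kb parkin coding sequence is a synthetic gene whose codon usage was optimized for E. coli. It was placed between the BamHI and XhoI sites of the vector, both of which remain intact. The complete plasmid is about 6.4 kb. It replicates from a ColE1/pBR322-type origin, which the catalogue entry lists as low copy, and it is selected with ampicillin through the bla gene (β-lactamase).

Expression is driven by the tac promoter, a strong trp/lac hybrid, followed by a lac operator. The plasmid also carries lacI under the lacIq promoter, so it supplies abundant lac repressor itself. This keeps transcription low until an inducer such as IPTG is added. The open reading frame starts with Schistosoma japonicum GST, which allows affinity capture on glutathione resin, and continues after a short linker into parkin. In the pGEX-6P series this linker normally encodes a protease cleavage site for tag removal, although the feature table does not annotate one. The other annotated elements are backbone remnants: fragments of rop and bom, a partial yciV sequence, and a lac promoter/lacZα segment downstream of lacI.

The associated publication concerns the structure of parkin and how its ubiquitin ligase activity is activated. This points to use of the plasmid as the wild-type source of recombinant parkin for purification and for structural and biochemical studies.
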