Features (pLannotate 1.2.2; 17 found; start..end, strand, type, name):
      6..107     -  CDS            yciV (fragment): RNAAM_ECOLI - Also known as trpH From Escherichia coli (strain K12).
    183..211     +  promoter       tac promoter: strong E. coli promoter; hybrid between the trp and lac UV5 promoters
    219..235     +  protein_bind   lac operator: The lac repressor binds to the lac operator to inhibit transcription in E. coli. This inhibition can be relieved by adding lactose or isopropyl-β-D-thiogalactopyranoside (IPTG). lac repressor encoded by lacI
    258..911     +  CDS            GST26_SCHJA: Experimental evidence at protein level: Swiss-Prot protein existence level 1. GST isoenzymes appear to play a central role in the parasite detoxification system. Other functions are also suspected including a role in increasing the solubility of haematin in the parasite gut. From Schistosoma japonicum (Blood fluke).
    951..2345    +  CDS            Prkn: PRKN_RAT - Also known as Park2 From Rattus norvegicus (Rat).
   2381..2420    +  CDS            rop (fragment): Rop protein, which maintains plasmids at low copy number; rop
   2522..2562    +  misc_feature   bom (fragment): basis of mobility region from pBR322
   2667..2771    +  promoter       AmpR promoter: bla
   2772..3632    +  CDS            AmpR: β-lactamase; bla; confers resistance to ampicillin, carbenicillin, and related antibiotics
   3803..4391    +  rep_origin     ori: high-copy-number ColE1/pMB1/pBR322/pUC origin of replication
   4577..4628    -  misc_feature   bom (fragment): basis of mobility region from pBR322
   4635..4712    +  promoter       lacIq promoter: lacI (mutant); In the lacIq allele, a single base change in the promoter boosts expression of the lacI gene about 10-fold.
   4713..5795    +  CDS            lacI: lac repressor; lacI; The lac repressor binds to the lac operator to inhibit transcription in E. coli. This inhibition can be relieved by adding lactose or isopropyl-β-D-thiogalactopyranoside (IPTG).
   5808..5829    +  protein_bind   CAP binding site: CAP binding activates transcription in the presence of cAMP. E. coli catabolite activator protein
   5844..5874    +  promoter       lac promoter: promoter for the E. coli lac operon
   5882..5898    +  protein_bind   lac operator: The lac repressor binds to the lac operator to inhibit transcription in E. coli. This inhibition can be relieved by adding lactose or isopropyl-β-D-thiogalactopyranoside (IPTG). lac repressor encoded by lacI
   5918..6091    +  CDS            lacZα: LacZα fragment of β-galactosidase; lacZ fragment
>Addgene plasmid #45969 | pGEX-parkin WT | depositor full sequence | sequence record 64622 | pGEX-parkin WT sequence 6364 bps
ACGTTATCGACTGCACGGTGCACCAATGCTTCTGGCGTCAGGCAGCCATCGGAAGCTGTGGTATGGCTGT
GCAGGTCGTAAATCACTGCATAATTCGTGTCGCTCAAGGCGCACTCCCGTTCTGGATAATGTTTTTTGCG
CCGACATCATAACGGTTCTGGCAAATATTCTGAAATGAGCTGTTGACAATTAATCATCGGCTCGTATAAT
GTGTGGAATTGTGAGCGGATAACAATTTCACACAGGAAACAGTATTCATGTCCCCTATACTAGGTTATTG
GAAAATTAAGGGCCTTGTGCAACCCACTCGACTTCTTTTGGAATATCTTGAAGAAAAATATGAAGAGCAT
TTGTATGAGCGCGATGAAGGTGATAAATGGCGAAACAAAAAGTTTGAATTGGGTTTGGAGTTTCCCAATC
TTCCTTATTATATTGATGGTGATGTTAAATTAACACAGTCTATGGCCATCATACGTTATATAGCTGACAA
GCACAACATGTTGGGTGGTTGTCCAAAAGAGCGTGCAGAGATTTCAATGCTTGAAGGAGCGGTTTTGGAT
ATTAGATACGGTGTTTCGAGAATTGCATATAGTAAAGACTTTGAAACTCTCAAAGTTGATTTTCTTAGCA
AGCTACCTGAAATGCTGAAAATGTTCGAAGATCGTTTATGTCATAAAACATATTTAAATGGTGATCATGT
AACCCATCCTGACTTCATGTTGTATGACGCTCTTGATGTTGTTTTATACATGGACCCAATGTGCCTGGAT
GCGTTCCCAAAATTAGTTTGTTTTAAAAAACGTATTGAAGCTATCCCACAAATTGATAAGTACTTGAAAT
CCAGCAAGTATATAGCATGGCCTTTGCAGGGCTGGCAAGCCACGTTTGGTGGTGGCGACCATCCTCCAAA
ATCGGATCTGGAAGTTCTGTTCCAGGGGCCCCTGGGATCCATGATCGTTTTCGTTCGTTTCAACTCTTCT
TACGGTTTCCCGGTTGAAGTTGACTCTGACACCTCTATCTTCCAGCTGAAAGAAGTTGTTGCGAAACGTC
AGGGTGTTCCGGCGGACCAGCTGCGTGTTATCTTCGCGGGTAAAGAACTGCAGAACCACCTGACCGTTCA
GAACTGCGACCTGGAACAGCAGTCTATCGTTCACATCGTTCAGCGTCCGCAGCGTAAATCTCACGAAACC
AACGCGTCTGGTGGTGACAAACCGCAGTCTACCCCGGAAGGTTCTATCTGGGAACCGCGTTCTCTGACCC
GTGTTGACCTGTCTTCTCACATCCTGCCGGCGGACTCTGTTGGTCTGGCGGTTATCCTGGACACCGACTC
TAAATCTGACTCTGAAGCGGCGCGTGGTCCGGCGGCGAAACCGACCTACCACTCTTTCTTCGTTTACTGC
AAAGGTCCGTGCCACAAAGTTCAGCCGGGTAAACTGCGTGTTCAGTGCGGTACCTGCCGTCAGGCGACCC
TGACCCTGGCGCAGGGTCCGTCTTGCTGGGACGACGTTCTGATCCCGAACCGTATGTCTGGTGAATGCCA
GTCTCCGGACTGCCCGGGTACCCGTGCGGAATTCTTCTTCAAATGCGGTGCGCACCCGACCTCTGACAAA
GACACCTCTGTTGCGCTGAACCTGATCACCAACAACTCTCGTTCTATCCCGTGCATCGCGTGCACCGACG
TTCGTAACCCGGTTCTGGTTTTCCAGTGCAACCACCGTCACGTTATCTGCCTGGACTGCTTCCACCTGTA
CTGCGTTACCCGTCTGAACGACCGTCAGTTCGTTCACGACGCGCAGCTGGGTTACTCTCTGCCGTGCGTT
GCGGGTTGCCCGAACTCTCTGATCAAAGAACTGCACCACTTCCGTATCCTGGGTGAAGAACAGTACAACC
GTTACCAGCAGTACGGTGCGGAAGAATGCGTTCTGCAGATGGGTGGTGTTCTGTGCCCGCGTCCGGGTTG
CGGTGCGGGTCTGCTGCCGGAACAGGGTCAGCGTAAAGTTACCTGCGAAGGTGGTAACGGTCTGGGTTGC
GGTTTCGTTTTCTGCCGTGACTGCAAAGAAGCGTACCACGAAGGTGAATGCGACTCTATGTTCGAAGCGT
CTGGTGCGACCTCTCAGGCGTACCGTGTTGACCAGCGTGCGGCGGAACAGGCGCGTTGGGAAGAAGCGTC
TAAAGAAACCATCAAAAAAACCACCAAACCGTGCCCGCGTTGCAACGTTCCGATCGAAAAAAACGGTGGT
TGCATGCACATGAAATGCCCGCAGCCGCAGTGCAAACTGGAATGGTGCTGGAACTGCGGTTGCGAATGGA
ACCGTGCGTGCATGGGTGACCACTGGTTCGACGTTTAGCTCGAGCGGCCGCATCGTGACTGACTGACGAT
CTGCCTCGCGCGTTTCGGTGATGACGGTGAAAACCTCTGACACATGCAGCTCCCGGAGACGGTCACAGCT
TGTCTGTAAGCGGATGCCGGGAGCAGACAAGCCCGTCAGGGCGCGTCAGCGGGTGTTGGCGGGTGTCGGG
GCGCAGCCATGACCCAGTCACGTAGCGATAGCGGAGTGTATAATTCTTGAAGACGAAAGGGCCTCGTGAT
ACGCCTATTTTTATAGGTTAATGTCATGATAATAATGGTTTCTTAGACGTCAGGTGGCACTTTTCGGGGA
AATGTGCGCGGAACCCCTATTTGTTTATTTTTCTAAATACATTCAAATATGTATCCGCTCATGAGACAAT
AACCCTGATAAATGCTTCAATAATATTGAAAAAGGAAGAGTATGAGTATTCAACATTTCCGTGTCGCCCT
TATTCCCTTTTTTGCGGCATTTTGCCTTCCTGTTTTTGCTCACCCAGAAACGCTGGTGAAAGTAAAAGAT
GCTGAAGATCAGTTGGGTGCACGAGTGGGTTACATCGAACTGGATCTCAACAGCGGTAAGATCCTTGAGA
GTTTTCGCCCCGAAGAACGTTTTCCAATGATGAGCACTTTTAAAGTTCTGCTATGTGGCGCGGTATTATC
CCGTGTTGACGCCGGGCAAGAGCAACTCGGTCGCCGCATACACTATTCTCAGAATGACTTGGTTGAGTAC
TCACCAGTCACAGAAAAGCATCTTACGGATGGCATGACAGTAAGAGAATTATGCAGTGCTGCCATAACCA
TGAGTGATAACACTGCGGCCAACTTACTTCTGACAACGATCGGAGGACCGAAGGAGCTAACCGCTTTTTT
GCACAACATGGGGGATCATGTAACTCGCCTTGATCGTTGGGAACCGGAGCTGAATGAAGCCATACCAAAC
GACGAGCGTGACACCACGATGCCTGCAGCAATGGCAACAACGTTGCGCAAACTATTAACTGGCGAACTAC
TTACTCTAGCTTCCCGGCAACAATTAATAGACTGGATGGAGGCGGATAAAGTTGCAGGACCACTTCTGCG
CTCGGCCCTTCCGGCTGGCTGGTTTATTGCTGATAAATCTGGAGCCGGTGAGCGTGGGTCTCGCGGTATC
ATTGCAGCACTGGGGCCAGATGGTAAGCCCTCCCGTATCGTAGTTATCTACACGACGGGGAGTCAGGCAA
CTATGGATGAACGAAATAGACAGATCGCTGAGATAGGTGCCTCACTGATTAAGCATTGGTAACTGTCAGA
CCAAGTTTACTCATATATACTTTAGATTGATTTAAAACTTCATTTTTAATTTAAAAGGATCTAGGTGAAG
ATCCTTTTTGATAATCTCATGACCAAAATCCCTTAACGTGAGTTTTCGTTCCACTGAGCGTCAGACCCCG
TAGAAAAGATCAAAGGATCTTCTTGAGATCCTTTTTTTCTGCGCGTAATCTGCTGCTTGCAAACAAAAAA
ACCACCGCTACCAGCGGTGGTTTGTTTGCCGGATCAAGAGCTACCAACTCTTTTTCCGAAGGTAACTGGC
TTCAGCAGAGCGCAGATACCAAATACTGTCCTTCTAGTGTAGCCGTAGTTAGGCCACCACTTCAAGAACT
CTGTAGCACCGCCTACATACCTCGCTCTGCTAATCCTGTTACCAGTGGCTGCTGCCAGTGGCGATAAGTC
GTGTCTTACCGGGTTGGACTCAAGACGATAGTTACCGGATAAGGCGCAGCGGTCGGGCTGAACGGGGGGT
TCGTGCACACAGCCCAGCTTGGAGCGAACGACCTACACCGAACTGAGATACCTACAGCGTGAGCTATGAG
AAAGCGCCACGCTTCCCGAAGGGAGAAAGGCGGACAGGTATCCGGTAAGCGGCAGGGTCGGAACAGGAGA
GCGCACGAGGGAGCTTCCAGGGGGAAACGCCTGGTATCTTTATAGTCCTGTCGGGTTTCGCCACCTCTGA
CTTGAGCGTCGATTTTTGTGATGCTCGTCAGGGGGGCGGAGCCTATGGAAAAACGCCAGCAACGCGGCCT
TTTTACGGTTCCTGGCCTTTTGCTGGCCTTTTGCTCACATGTTCTTTCCTGCGTTATCCCCTGATTCTGT
GGATAACCGTATTACCGCCTTTGAGTGAGCTGATACCGCTCGCCGCAGCCGAACGACCGAGCGCAGCGAG
TCAGTGAGCGAGGAAGCGGAAGAGCGCCTGATGCGGTATTTTCTCCTTACGCATCTGTGCGGTATTTCAC
ACCGCATAAATTCCGACACCATCGAATGGTGCAAAACCTTTCGCGGTATGGCATGATAGCGCCCGGAAGA
GAGTCAATTCAGGGTGGTGAATGTGAAACCAGTAACGTTATACGATGTCGCAGAGTATGCCGGTGTCTCT
TATCAGACCGTTTCCCGCGTGGTGAACCAGGCCAGCCACGTTTCTGCGAAAACGCGGGAAAAAGTGGAAG
CGGCGATGGCGGAGCTGAATTACATTCCCAACCGCGTGGCACAACAACTGGCGGGCAAACAGTCGTTGCT
GATTGGCGTTGCCACCTCCAGTCTGGCCCTGCACGCGCCGTCGCAAATTGTCGCGGCGATTAAATCTCGC
GCCGATCAACTGGGTGCCAGCGTGGTGGTGTCGATGGTAGAACGAAGCGGCGTCGAAGCCTGTAAAGCGG
CGGTGCACAATCTTCTCGCGCAACGCGTCAGTGGGCTGATCATTAACTATCCGCTGGATGACCAGGATGC
CATTGCTGTGGAAGCTGCCTGCACTAATGTTCCGGCGTTATTTCTTGATGTCTCTGACCAGACACCCATC
AACAGTATTATTTTCTCCCATGAAGACGGTACGCGACTGGGCGTGGAGCATCTGGTCGCATTGGGTCACC
AGCAAATCGCGCTGTTAGCGGGCCCATTAAGTTCTGTCTCGGCGCGTCTGCGTCTGGCTGGCTGGCATAA
ATATCTCACTCGCAATCAAATTCAGCCGATAGCGGAACGGGAAGGCGACTGGAGTGCCATGTCCGGTTTT
CAACAAACCATGCAAATGCTGAATGAGGGCATCGTTCCCACTGCGATGCTGGTTGCCAACGATCAGATGG
CGCTGGGCGCAATGCGCGCCATTACCGAGTCCGGGCTGCGCGTTGGTGCGGATATCTCGGTAGTGGGATA
CGACGATACCGAAGACAGCTCATGTTATATCCCGCCGTCAACCACCATCAAACAGGATTTTCGCCTGCTG
GGGCAAACCAGCGTGGACCGCTTGCTGCAACTCTCTCAGGGCCAGGCGGTGAAGGGCAATCAGCTGTTGC
CCGTCTCACTGGTGAAAAGAAAAACCACCCTGGCGCCCAATACGCAAACCGCCTCTCCCCGCGCGTTGGC
CGATTCATTAATGCAGCTGGCACGACAGGTTTCCCGACTGGAAAGCGGGCAGTGAGCGCAACGCAATTAA
TGTGAGTTAGCTCACTCATTAGGCACCCCAGGCTTTACACTTTATGCTTCCGGCTCGTATGTTGTGTGGA
ATTGTGAGCGGATAACAATTTCACACAGGAAACAGCTATGACCATGATTACGGATTCACTGGCCGTCGTT
TTACAACGTCGTGACTGGGAAAACCCTGGCGTTACCCAACTTAATCGCCTTGCAGCACATCCCCCTTTCG
CCAGCTGGCGTAATAGCGAAGAGGCCCGCACCGATCGCCCTTCCCAACAGTTGCGCAGCCTGAATGGCGA
ATGGCGCTTTGCCTGGTTTCCGGCACCAGAAGCGGTGCCGGAAAGCTGGCTGGAGTGCGATCTTCCTGAG
GCCGATACTGTCGTCGTCCCCTCAAACTGGCAGATGCACGGTTACGATGCGCCCATCTACACCAACGTAA
CCTATCCCATTACGGTCAATCCGCCGTTTGTTCCCACGGAGAATCCGACGGGTTGTTACTCGCTCACATT
TAATGTTGATGAAAGCTGGCTACAGGAAGGCCAGACGCGAATTATTTTTGATGGCGTTGGAATT
