>Addgene plasmid #45969 | pGEX-parkin WT | addgene partial sequence | sequence record 68137 | pGEX5
GGCCCCTGGGATCCATGATCGTTTTCGTTCGTTTCAACTCTTCTTACGGTTTCCCGGTTGAAGTTGACTC
TGACACCTCTATCTTCCAGCTGAAAGAAGTTGTTGCGAAACGTCAGGGTGTTCCGGCGGACCAGCTGCGT
GTTATCTTCGCGGGTAAAGAACTGCAGAACCACCTGACCGTTCAGAACTGCGACCTGGAACAGCAGTCTA
TCGTTCACATCGTTCAGCGTCCGCAGCGTAAATCTCACGAAACCAACGCGTCTGGTGGTGACAAACCGCA
GTCTACCCCGGAAGGTTCTATCTGGGAACCGCGTTCTCTGACCCGTGTTGACCTGTCTTCTCACATCCTG
CCGGCGGACTCTGTTGGTCTGGCGGTTATCCTGGACACCGACTCTAAATCTGACTCTGAAGCGGCGCGTG
GTCCGGCGGCGAAACCGACCTACCACTCTTTCTTCGTTTACTGCAAAGGTCCGTGCCACAAAGTTCAGCC
GGGTAAACTGCGTGTTCAGTGCGGTACCTGCCGTCAGGCGACCCTGACCCTGGCGCAGGGTCCGTCTTGC
TGGGACGACGTTCTGATCCCGAACCGTATGTCTGGTGAATGCCAGTCTCCGGACTGCCCGGGTACCCGTG
CGGAATTCTTCTTCAAATGCGGTGCGCACCCGACCTCTGACAAAGACACCTCTGTTGCGCTGAACCTGAT
CACCAACAACTCTCGTTCTATCCCGTGCATCGCGTGCACCGACGTTCGTAACCCGGTTCTGGTTTTCCAG
TGCAACCACCGTCACGTTATCTGCCTGGACTGCTTCCACCTGTACTGCGTTACCCGTCTGAACGACCGTC
AGTTCGTTCACGACGCGCAGCTGGGTTACTCTCTG
