>Addgene plasmid #45969 | pGEX-parkin WT | addgene partial sequence | sequence record 68139 | pGEX3
TACGAAACGCGCGAGGCAGATCGTCAGTCAGTCACGATGCGGCCGCTCGAGCTAAACGTCGAACCAGTGG
TCACCCATGCACGCACGGTTCCATTCGCAACCGCAGTTCCAGCACCATTCCAGTTTGCACTGCGGCTGCG
GGCATTTCATGTGCATGCAACCACCGTTTTTTTCGATCGGAACGTTGCAACGCGGGCACGGTTTGGTGGT
TTTTTTGATGGTTTCTTTAGACGCTTCTTCCCAACGCGCCTGTTCCGCCGCACGCTGGTCAACACGGTAC
GCCTGAGAGGTCGCACCAGACGCTTCGAACATAGAGTCGCATTCACCTTCGTGGTACGCTTCTTTGCAGT
CACGGCAGAAAACGAAACCGCAACCCAGACCGTTACCACCTTCGCAGGTAACTTTACGCTGACCCTGTTC
CGGCAGCAGACCCGCACCGCAACCCGGACGCGGGCACAGAACACCACCCATCTGCAGAACGCATTCTTCC
GCACCGTACTGCTGGTAACGGTTGTACTGTTCTTCACCCAGGATACGGAAGTGGTGCAGTTCTTTGATCA
GAGAGTTCGGGCAACCCGCAACGCACGGCAGAGAGTAACCCAGCTGCGCGTCGTGAACGAACTGACGGTC
GTTCAGACGGGTAACGCAGTACAGGTGGAAGCAGTCCAGGCAGATAACGTGACGGTGGTTGCACTGGAAA
ACCAGAACCGGGTTACGAACGTCGGTGCACGCGATGCACGGGATAGAACGAGAGTTGTTGGTGATCAGGT
TCAGCGCAACAGAGGTGTCTTTGTCAGAGGTCGGGTGCGCACCGCATTTGAAGAAGAATTCCGCACGGGT
ACCCGGGCAGTCCGGAGACTGGCATTCACCAGACATACGGTTCGGGATCAGAACGTCGTCCCAGCAAGAC
GGAA
